Addgene plasmid #185174: pST_APOE_HUMAN_E2_80-255 (pBS0326)
Purpose: For the mammalian expression of the human protein APOE_HUMAN_E2_80-255. This is one of the top performing targets in our apoptosis assay (it protected from apoptosis).
Depositing lab: Pamela Silver. Depositing organization: Harvard Medical School. Publication: Natural and Designed Proteins Inspired by Extremotolerant Organisms Can Form Condensates and Attenuate Apoptosis in Human Cells. Veling MT, Nguyen DT, Thadani NN, Oster ME, Rollins NJ, Brock KP, Bethel NP, Lim S, Baker D, Way JC, Marks DS, Chang RL, Silver PA. ACS Synth Biol. 2022 Mar 18;11(3):1292-1302. doi: 10.1021/acssynbio.1c00572. Epub 2022 Feb 18. PubMed 35176859.
Backbone
  Vector backbone: YK 02
  Vector type: Mammalian Expression
Growth in bacteria
  Bacterial resistance: Ampicillin, 100 μg/mL
  Growth temperature: 37°C
  Growth strain: DH5alpha
  Copy number: High Copy
Gene/Insert
  Gene/Insert name: APOE_HUMAN_E2_80-255
  Species: H. sapiens (human)
  Insert size (bp): 570
  Cloning method: Gibson Cloning
Terms and licenses: Academic/Nonprofit Terms; Industry Terms: Not Available to Industry
Depositor comments: This is one of the top performing targets in our apoptosis assay (it protected from apoptosis). See supplemental table 2 in our paper to see its performance in our assay. The negative control for this assay is pSecTag2 B which can be obtained from Thermo here https://www.thermofisher.com/order/catalog/product/V90020
How to cite: pST_APOE_HUMAN_E2_80-255 (pBS0326) was a gift from Pamela Silver (Addgene plasmid # 185174 ; http://n2t.net/addgene:185174 ; RRID:Addgene_185174)
