[The description below was written by a language model from this plasmid's Addgene catalogue record and pLannotate feature annotations shown in this document.]
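Description:
pST_APOE_HUMAN_E2_80-255 (pBS0326) is a 5,480-nt mammalian expression plasmid built by Gibson cloning on a backbone recorded as YK 02. It is maintained in E. coli through a high-copy ColE1/pUC-type origin and selected with ampicillin via a β-lactamase gene under its own promoter. An f1 phage origin is also present, along with leftover cloning-vector fragments (lac promoter/operator, CAP site, partial lacI and bom) that have no evident role in the construct's function.

The payload is a fragment of human apolipoprotein E. Going by the construct name, it corresponds to residues 80–255 of the E2 isoform. The catalogue lists the insert as 570 bp, while the annotation maps about 528 bp to APOE, followed shortly downstream by a FLAG epitope, which suggests a C-terminal tag. Expression is driven by the human CMV immediate-early enhancer and promoter and terminated by the bovine growth hormone polyadenylation signal. A T7 promoter sits just upstream of the coding region. A short match annotated as truncated HIV-1 5' LTR at the promoter junction is probably an annotation artefact rather than a functional viral element. A second cassette places the Sh ble gene under tandem SV40 early and bacterial EM7 promoters with an SV40 poly(A) signal, allowing Zeocin selection in mammalian cells or bacteria.

The plasmid was made to express this APOE fragment in human cells as part of a screen of natural and designed proteins inspired by extremotolerant organisms. The depositor reports it as one of the top performers in their apoptosis assay, where it protected cells from apoptosis. The empty pSecTag2 B vector served as the negative control in that assay.
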