Features (pLannotate 1.2.2; 22 found; start..end, strand, type, name):
     21..73      -  misc_feature   bom (fragment): basis of mobility region from pBR322
    228..607     +  enhancer       CMV enhancer: human cytomegalovirus immediate early enhancer
    608..811     +  promoter       CMV promoter: human cytomegalovirus (CMV) immediate early promoter
    807..840     +  LTR            5' LTR (truncated) (fragment): truncated 5' long terminal repeat (LTR) from HIV-1
    856..874     +  promoter       T7 promoter: promoter for bacteriophage T7 RNA polymerase
    901..1428    +  CDS            APOE (fragment): APOE_HUMAN - Experimental evidence at protein level: Swiss-Prot protein existence level 1. (Microbial infection) Through its interaction with HCV envelope glycoprotein E2, participates in the attachment of HCV to HSPGs and other receptors (LDLr, VLDLr, and SR-B1) on the cell surface and to the assembly, maturation and infectivity of HCV viral particles (PubMed:25122793, PubMed:29695434). This interaction is probably promoted via the up-regulation of cellular autophagy by the virus (PubMed:29695434). From Homo sapiens (Human).
   1444..1464    +  CDS            FLAG (fragment): FLAG® epitope tag, followed by an enterokinase cleavage site
   1487..1711    +  polyA_signal   bGH poly(A) signal: bovine growth hormone polyadenylation signal
   1715..1736    +  promoter       SV40 promoter (fragment): SV40 enhancer and early promoter
   1757..2185    +  rep_origin     f1 ori (sequence partly withheld): f1 bacteriophage origin of replication; arrow indicates direction of (+) strand synthesis
   2199..2528    +  promoter       SV40 promoter: SV40 enhancer and early promoter
   2576..2623    +  promoter       EM7 promoter: synthetic bacterial promoter&nbsp
   2642..3016    +  CDS            BleoR: antibiotic-binding protein; Sh ble from Streptoalloteichus hindustanus; confers resistance to bleomycin, phleomycin, and Zeocin™
   3026..3151    +  CDS            ble (fragment): BLE_KLEPN - Experimental evidence at protein level: Swiss-Prot protein existence level 1. Binding protein with a strong affinity to the bleomycin family of antibiotics. Binds to CL990; an antimitotic-antibiotic compound. From Klebsiella pneumoniae.
   3146..3267    +  polyA_signal   SV40 poly(A) signal: SV40 polyadenylation signal
   3340..3356    -  protein_bind   lac operator: The lac repressor binds to the lac operator to inhibit transcription in E. coli. This inhibition can be relieved by adding lactose or isopropyl-β-D-thiogalactopyranoside (IPTG). lac repressor encoded by lacI
   3364..3394    -  promoter       lac promoter: promoter for the E. coli lac operon
   3409..3430    -  protein_bind   CAP binding site: CAP binding activates transcription in the presence of cAMP. E. coli catabolite activator protein
   3443..3535    -  CDS            lacI (fragment): lac repressor; lacI; The lac repressor binds to the lac operator to inhibit transcription in E. coli. This inhibition can be relieved by adding lactose or isopropyl-β-D-thiogalactopyranoside (IPTG).
   3718..4306    -  rep_origin     ori: high-copy-number ColE1/pMB1/pBR322/pUC origin of replication
   4477..5337    -  CDS            AmpR: β-lactamase; bla; confers resistance to ampicillin, carbenicillin, and related antibiotics
   5338..5442    -  promoter       AmpR promoter: bla
>Addgene plasmid #185174 | pST_APOE_HUMAN_E2_80-255 (pBS0326) | addgene full sequence | sequence record 366752 | Addgene NGS Result
CGGGAGATCTCCCGATCCCCTATGGTGCACTCTCAGTACAATCTGCTCTGATGCCGCATAGTTAAGCCAG
TATCTGCTCCCTGCTTGTGTGTTGGAGGTCGCTGAGTAGTGCGCGAGCAAAATTTAAGCTACAACAAGGC
AAGGCTTGACCGACAATTGCATGAAGAATCTGCTTAGGGTTAGGCGTTTTGCGCTGCTTCGCGATGTACG
GGCCAGATATACGCGTTGACATTGATTATTGACTAGTTATTAATAGTAATCAATTACGGGGTCATTAGTT
CATAGCCCATATATGGAGTTCCGCGTTACATAACTTACGGTAAATGGCCCGCCTGGCTGACCGCCCAACG
ACCCCCGCCCATTGACGTCAATAATGACGTATGTTCCCATAGTAACGCCAATAGGGACTTTCCATTGACG
TCAATGGGTGGAGTATTTACGGTAAACTGCCCACTTGGCAGTACATCAAGTGTATCATATGCCAAGTACG
CCCCCTATTGACGTCAATGACGGTAAATGGCCCGCCTGGCATTATGCCCAGTACATGACCTTATGGGACT
TTCCTACTTGGCAGTACATCTACGTATTAGTCATCGCTATTACCATGGTGATGCGGTTTTGGCAGTACAT
CAATGGGCGTGGATAGCGGTTTGACTCACGGGGATTTCCAAGTCTCCACCCCATTGACGTCAATGGGAGT
TTGTTTTGGCACCAAAATCAACGGGACTTTCCAAAATGTCGTAACAACTCCGCCCCATTGACGCAAATGG
GCGGTAGGCGTGTACGGTGGGAGGTCTATATAAGCAGAGCTCTCTGGCTAACTAGAGAACCCACTGCTTA
CTGGCTTATCGAAATTAATACGACTCACTATAGGGAGACCCAAGCTGGCTAGCCACCATGGCCCTTATGG
ACGAGACTATGAAGGAGCTGAAGGCCTACAAGTCCGAGCTCGAGGAGCAGCTGACTCCCGTCGCTGAGGA
GACCCGGGCACGGTTGAGTAAGGAGCTCCAGGCCGCACAGGCCAGGCTCGGCGCTGATATGGAGGACGTG
TGTGGCCGGCTGGTGCAGTACAGGGGGGAAGTCCAGGCTATGTTGGGACAGAGCACCGAGGAGTTGCGCG
TTCGGCTGGCCAGTCACCTGCGGAAGCTGCGCAAGAGACTGCTGAGAGACGCGGACGATCTTCAGAAGTG
CCTGGCCGTGTACCAGGCCGGAGCCAGAGAGGGGGCCGAGAGGGGGCTTAGCGCCATTAGAGAAAGATTA
GGACCTTTGGTTGAGCAGGGCAGGGTGCGCGCCGCTACAGTAGGTTCATTAGCAGGTCAACCACTTCAAG
AAAGAGCACAAGCTTGGGGTGAAAGATTAAGAGCTAGAATGGAAGAAATGGGATCAAGAACAAGAGATAG
ATTAGATGAAGTTAAAGAACAAGTAGCTTAAGGATCTGGGGACTACAAGGACGACGACGACAAGTGAACC
CGCTGATCAGCCTCGACTGTGCCTTCTAGTTGCCAGCCATCTGTTGTTTGCCCCTCCCCCGTGCCTTCCT
TGACCCTGGAAGGTGCCACTCCCACTGTCCTTTCCTAATAAAATGAGGAAATTGCATCGCATTGTCTGAG
TAGGTGTCATTCTATTCTGGGGGGTGGGGTGGGGCAGGACAGCAAGGGGGAGGATTGGGAAGACAATAGC
AGGCATGCTGGGGATGCGGTGGGCTCTATGGCTTCTGAGGCGGAAAGAACCAGCTGGGGCTCTAGGGGGT
ATCCCC
[124 nt withheld, positions 1757-1880]
C
[91 nt withheld, positions 1882-1972]
A
[49 nt withheld, positions 1974-2022]
CCTTTGACGTTGGAGTCCACGTTCTTT
[37 nt withheld, positions 2050-2086]
ACCCTATCTCGGTCTATTCTTTTGATTTATAAGGGATTTTGCCGATTTCGGCCTATTGGTTAAAAAATGA
GCTGATTTAACAAAAATTTAACGCGAATTAATTCTGTGGAATGTGTGTCAGTTAGGGTGTGGAAAGTCCC
CAGGCTCCCCAGCAGGCAGAAGTATGCAAAGCATGCATCTCAATTAGTCAGCAACCAGGTGTGGAAAGTC
CCCAGGCTCCCCAGCAGGCAGAAGTATGCAAAGCATGCATCTCAATTAGTCAGCAACCATAGTCCCGCCC
CTAACTCCGCCCATCCCGCCCCTAACTCCGCCCAGTTCCGCCCATTCTCCGCCCCATGGCTGACTAATTT
TTTTTATTTATGCAGAGGCCGAGGCCGCCTCTGCCTCTGAGCTATTCCAGAAGTAGTGAGGAGGCTTTTT
TGGAGGCCTAGGCTTTTGCAAAAAGCTCCCGGGAGCTTGTATATCCATTTTCGGATCTGATCAGCACGTG
TTGACAATTAATCATCGGCATAGTATATCGGCATAGTATAATACGACAAGGTGAGGAACTAAACCATGGC
CAAGTTGACCAGTGCCGTTCCGGTGCTCACCGCGCGCGACGTCGCCGGAGCGGTCGAGTTCTGGACCGAC
CGGCTCGGGTTCTCCCGGGACTTCGTGGAGGACGACTTCGCCGGTGTGGTCCGGGACGACGTGACCCTGT
TCATCAGCGCGGTCCAGGACCAGGTGGTGCCGGACAACACCCTGGCCTGGGTGTGGGTGCGCGGCCTGGA
CGAGCTGTACGCCGAGTGGTCGGAGGTCGTGTCCACGAACTTCCGGGACGCCTCCGGGCCGGCCATGACC
GAGATCGGCGAGCAGCCGTGGGGGCGGGAGTTCGCCCTGCGCGACCCGGCCGGCAACTGCGTGCACTTCG
TGGCCGAGGAGCAGGACTGACACGTGCTACGAGATTTCGATTCCACCGCCGCCTTCTATGAAAGGTTGGG
CTTCGGAATCGTTTTCCGGGACGCCGGCTGGATGATCCTCCAGCGCGGGGATCTCATGCTGGAGTTCTTC
GCCCACCCCAACTTGTTTATTGCAGCTTATAATGGTTACAAATAAAGCAATAGCATCACAAATTTCACAA
ATAAAGCATTTTTTTCACTGCATTCTAGTTGTGGTTTGTCCAAACTCATCAATGTATCTTATCATGTCTG
TATACCGTCGACCTCTAGCTAGAGCTTGGCGTAATCATGGTCATAGCTGTTTCCTGTGTGAAATTGTTAT
CCGCTCACAATTCCACACAACATACGAGCCGGAAGCATAAAGTGTAAAGCCTGGGGTGCCTAATGAGTGA
GCTAACTTACATTAATTGCGTTGCGCTCACTGCCCGCTTTCCAGTCGGGAAACCTGTCGTGCCAGCTGCA
TTAATGAATCGGCCAACGCGCGGGGAGAGGCGGTTTGCGTATTGGGCGCTCTTCCGCTTCCTCGCTCACT
GACTCGCTGCGCTCGGTCGTTCGGCTGCGGCGAGCGGTATCAGCTCACTCAAAGGCGGTAATACGGTTAT
CCACAGAATCAGGGGATAACGCAGGAAAGAACATGTGAGCAAAAGGCCAGCAAAAGGCCAGGAACCGTAA
AAAGGCCGCGTTGCTGGCGTTTTTCCATAGGCTCCGCCCCCCTGACGAGCATCACAAAAATCGACGCTCA
AGTCAGAGGTGGCGAAACCCGACAGGACTATAAAGATACCAGGCGTTTCCCCCTGGAAGCTCCCTCGTGC
GCTCTCCTGTTCCGACCCTGCCGCTTACCGGATACCTGTCCGCCTTTCTCCCTTCGGGAAGCGTGGCGCT
TTCTCATAGCTCACGCTGTAGGTATCTCAGTTCGGTGTAGGTCGTTCGCTCCAAGCTGGGCTGTGTGCAC
GAACCCCCCGTTCAGCCCGACCGCTGCGCCTTATCCGGTAACTATCGTCTTGAGTCCAACCCGGTAAGAC
ACGACTTATCGCCACTGGCAGCAGCCACTGGTAACAGGATTAGCAGAGCGAGGTATGTAGGCGGTGCTAC
AGAGTTCTTGAAGTGGTGGCCTAACTACGGCTACACTAGAAGAACAGTATTTGGTATCTGCGCTCTGCTG
AAGCCAGTTACCTTCGGAAAAAGAGTTGGTAGCTCTTGATCCGGCAAACAAACCACCGCTGGTAGCGGTG
GTTTTTTTGTTTGCAAGCAGCAGATTACGCGCAGAAAAAAAGGATCTCAAGAAGATCCTTTGATCTTTTC
TACGGGGTCTGACGCTCAGTGGAACGAAAACTCACGTTAAGGGATTTTGGTCATGAGATTATCAAAAAGG
ATCTTCACCTAGATCCTTTTAAATTAAAAATGAAGTTTTAAATCAATCTAAAGTATATATGAGTAAACTT
GGTCTGACAGTTACCAATGCTTAATCAGTGAGGCACCTATCTCAGCGATCTGTCTATTTCGTTCATCCAT
AGTTGCCTGACTCCCCGTCGTGTAGATAACTACGATACGGGAGGGCTTACCATCTGGCCCCAGTGCTGCA
ATGATACCGCGAGACCCACGCTCACCGGCTCCAGATTTATCAGCAATAAACCAGCCAGCCGGAAGGGCCG
AGCGCAGAAGTGGTCCTGCAACTTTATCCGCCTCCATCCAGTCTATTAATTGTTGCCGGGAAGCTAGAGT
AAGTAGTTCGCCAGTTAATAGTTTGCGCAACGTTGTTGCCATTGCTACAGGCATCGTGGTGTCACGCTCG
TCGTTTGGTATGGCTTCATTCAGCTCCGGTTCCCAACGATCAAGGCGAGTTACATGATCCCCCATGTTGT
GCAAAAAAGCGGTTAGCTCCTTCGGTCCTCCGATCGTTGTCAGAAGTAAGTTGGCCGCAGTGTTATCACT
CATGGTTATGGCAGCACTGCATAATTCTCTTACTGTCATGCCATCCGTAAGATGCTTTTCTGTGACTGGT
GAGTACTCAACCAAGTCATTCTGAGAATAGTGTATGCGGCGACCGAGTTGCTCTTGCCCGGCGTCAATAC
GGGATAATACCGCGCCACATAGCAGAACTTTAAAAGTGCTCATCATTGGAAAACGTTCTTCGGGGCGAAA
ACTCTCAAGGATCTTACCGCTGTTGAGATCCAGTTCGATGTAACCCACTCGTGCACCCAACTGATCTTCA
GCATCTTTTACTTTCACCAGCGTTTCTGGGTGAGCAAAAACAGGAAGGCAAAATGCCGCAAAAAAGGGAA
TAAGGGCGACACGGAAATGTTGAATACTCATACTCTTCCTTTTTCAATATTATTGAAGCATTTATCAGGG
TTATTGTCTCATGAGCGGATACATATTTGAATGTATTTAGAAAAATAAACAAATAGGGGTTCCGCGCACA
TTTCCCCGAAAAGTGCCACCTGACGTCGACGGAT
